Addgene plasmid #159660: pX458-Ef1a-Cas9-H2B-mCherry (gRNA: Neurog2-2)
Purpose: CRISPR/Cas9 expressing plasmid containing the gRNA targeting mouse Neurog2.
Depositing lab: Joseph Brzezinski. Depositing organization: University of Colorado Denver and Anschutz Medical Campus. Publication: Initiation of Otx2 expression in the developing mouse retina requires a unique enhancer and either Ascl1 or Neurog2 activity. Kaufman ML, Goodson NB, Park KU, Schwanke M, Office E, Schneider SR, Abraham J, Hensley A, Jones KL, Brzezinski JA. Development. 2021 Jun 15;148(12). pii: 269198. doi: 10.1242/dev.199399. Epub 2021 Jun 18. PubMed 34143204.
Backbone
  Vector backbone: PX462
  Vector type: CRISPR
  Selectable markers: mCherry
Growth in bacteria
  Bacterial resistance: Ampicillin, 100 μg/mL
  Growth temperature: 37°C
  Growth strain: NEB Stable
  Copy number: High Copy
Gene/Insert
  Gene/Insert name: hSpCas9
  gRNA/shRNA sequence: unspecified
  Species: S. pyogenes
  Promoter: Ef1a
  Cloning method: Gateway Cloning
Terms and licenses: Academic/Nonprofit Terms; Industry Terms: Not Available to Industry
How to cite: pX458-Ef1a-Cas9-H2B-mCherry (gRNA: Neurog2-2) was a gift from Joseph Brzezinski (Addgene plasmid # 159660 ; http://n2t.net/addgene:159660 ; RRID:Addgene_159660)
