[The description below was written by a language model from this plasmid's Addgene catalogue record and pLannotate feature annotations shown in this document.]
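Description:
pX458-Ef1a-Cas9-H2B-mCherry (gRNA: Neurog2-2) is an all-in-one mammalian CRISPR/Cas9 expression plasmid of about 10.2 kb that delivers both a guide RNA directed against mouse Neurog2 and the Streptococcus pyogenes nuclease from a single vector. The name points to the pX458 family, whereas the catalogue lists PX462 as the backbone; the record does not resolve this difference. In bacteria it is maintained through a high-copy ColE1/pUC-type origin and selected with ampicillin via the β-lactamase gene. An f1 phage origin is also present, along with small remnants of the pBR322 bom and rop regions.

The guide cassette consists of the human U6 RNA polymerase III promoter followed by a short gap, where the Neurog2-targeting spacer presumably sits, and the S. pyogenes gRNA scaffold. A second partial scaffold fragment is annotated just downstream, and the spacer sequence itself is not specified in the record. The second transcription unit is driven by the human EF-1α core promoter with portions of its first intron, replacing the promoter normally found in this vector family. It expresses human codon-optimised SpCas9, annotated as contiguous N- and C-terminal portions that together make up the full coding sequence, fused to a nucleoplasmin nuclear localisation signal. Downstream lie a histone H2B–mCherry fusion and a bGH polyadenylation signal. The short interval between Cas9 and H2B is unannotated, so how the two are linked is not stated. H2B tethers mCherry to chromatin, giving a nuclear red signal that serves as the listed marker for identifying or sorting transfected cells. A single AAV2 ITR follows the cassette, which alone would not support AAV packaging. The plasmid is intended for disrupting Neurog2 in mouse cells or tissue, in a study of Otx2 regulation in the developing retina.
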