Features (pLannotate 1.2.2; 20 found; start..end, strand, type, name):
     75..315     +  promoter       U6 promoter: RNA polymerase III promoter for human U6 snRNA
    345..420     +  misc_RNA       gRNA scaffold: guide RNA scaffold for the Streptococcus pyogenes CRISPR/Cas9 system
    427..470     +  misc_RNA       gRNA scaffold (fragment): guide RNA scaffold for the Streptococcus pyogenes CRISPR/Cas9 system
    687..898     +  promoter       EF-1α core promoter: core promoter for human elongation factor EF-1α
    899..1012    +  intron         EF-1α intron A (fragment): intron upstream of the start codon of human EF-1α
   1638..1841    +  intron         EF-1α intron A: truncated intron upstream of the start codon of human EF-1α
   1982..3583    +  CDS            Cas9(N): N-terminal portion of Streptococcus pyogenes Cas9 (Zetsche et al., 2015)
   3584..6082    +  CDS            Cas9(C): C-terminal portion of Streptococcus pyogenes Cas9 (Zetsche et al., 2015)
   6083..6130    +  CDS            nucleoplasmin NLS: bipartite nuclear localization signal from nucleoplasmin
   6200..6576    +  CDS            H2B (fragment): human histone H2B; HIST1H2BB
   6596..7303    +  CDS            mCherry: mCherry is a basic (constitutively fluorescent) red fluorescent protein published in 2004, derived from Discosoma sp.. It is reported to be a very rapidly-maturing monomer with low acid sensitivity.
   7337..7448    +  polyA_signal   bGH poly(A) signal: bovine growth hormone polyadenylation signal
   7553..7693    +  repeat_region  AAV2 ITR: inverted terminal repeat of adeno-associated virus serotype 2 inverted
   7698..7749    -  misc_feature   bom (fragment): basis of mobility region from pBR322
   7768..8223    +  rep_origin     f1 ori (sequence partly withheld): f1 bacteriophage origin of replication; arrow indicates direction of (+) strand synthesis
   8224..8273    -  misc_feature   bom (fragment): basis of mobility region from pBR322
   8375..8410    -  CDS            rop (fragment): Rop protein, which maintains plasmids at low copy number; rop
   8505..8609    +  promoter       AmpR promoter: bla
   8610..9470    +  CDS            AmpR: β-lactamase; bla; confers resistance to ampicillin, carbenicillin, and related antibiotics
   9641..13      +  rep_origin     ori (across the origin): high-copy-number ColE1/pMB1/pBR322/pUC origin of replication
>Addgene plasmid #159660 | pX458-Ef1a-Cas9-H2B-mCherry (gRNA: Neurog2-2) | addgene full sequence | sequence record 336101 | Addgene NGS Result
GAGCCTATGGAAAAACGCCAGCAACGCGGCCTTTTTACGGTTCCTGGCCTTTTGCTGGCCTTTTGCTCAC
ATGTGAGGGCCTATTTCCCATGATTCCTTCATATTTGCATATACGATACAAGGCTGTTAGAGAGATAATT
GGAATTAATTTGACTGTAAACACAAAGATATTAGTACAAAATACGTGACGTAGAAAGTAATAATTTCTTG
GGTAGTTTGCAGTTTTAAAATTATGTTTTAAAATGGACTATCATATGCTTACCGTAACTTGAAAGTATTT
CGATTTCTTGGCTTTATATATCTTGTGGAAAGGACGAAACACCGCTCCCGAGGTGCCAAGACGGGTTTTA
GAGCTAGAAATAGCAAGTTAAAATAAGGCTAGTCCGTTATCAACTTGAAAAAGTGGCACCGAGTCGGTGC
TTTTTTGTTTTAGAGCTAGAAATAGCAAGTTAAAATAAGGCTAGTCCGTTTTTAGCGCGTGCGCCAATTC
TGCAGACAAATGGCTCTAGAGGTACCAGTAATTCATACAAAAGGACTCGCCCCTGCCTTGGGGAATCCCA
GGGACCGTCGTTAAACTCCCACTAACGTAGAACCCAGAGATCGCTGCGTTCCCGCCCCCTCACCCGCCCG
CTCTCGTCATCACTGAGGTGGAGAAGAGCATGCGTGAGGCTCCGGTGCCCGTCAGTGGGCAGAGCGCACA
TCGCCCACAGTCCCCGAGAAGTTGGGGGGAGGGGTCGGCAATTGAACCGGTGCCTAGAGAAGGTGGCGCG
GGGTAAACTGGGAAAGTGATGTCGTGTACTGGCTCCGCCTTTTTCCCGAGGGTGGGGGAGAACCGTATAT
AAGTGCAGTAGTCGCCGTGAACGTTCTTTTTCGCAACGGGTTTGCCGCCAGAACACAGGTAAGTGCCGTG
TGTGGTTCCCGCGGGCCTGGCCTCTTTACGGGTTATGGCCCTTGCGTGCCTTGAATTACTTCCACGCCCC
TGGCTGCAGTACGTGATTCTTGATCCCGAGCTTCGGGTTGGAAGTGGGTGGGAGAGTTCGAGGCCTTGCG
CTTAAGGAGCCCCTTCGCCTCGTGCTTGAGTTGAGGCCTGGCTTGGGCGCTGGGGCCGCCGCGTGCGAAT
CTGGTGGCACCTTCGCGCCTGTCTCGCTGCTTTCGATAAGTCTCTAGCCATTTAAAATTTTTGATGACCT
GCTGCGACGCTTTTTTTCTGGCAAGATAGTCTTGTAAATGCGGGCCAAGATCTGCACACTGGTATTTCGG
TTTTTGGGGCCGCGGGCGGCGACGGGGCCCGTGCGTCCCAGCGCACATGTTCGGCGAGGCGGGGCCTGCG
AGCGCGGCCACCGAGAATCGGACGGGGGTAGTCTCAAGCTGGCCGGCCTGCTCTGGTGCCTGGCCTCGCG
CCGCCGTGTATCGCCCCGCCCTGGGCGGCAAGGCTGGCCCGGTCGGCACCAGTTGCGTGAGCGGAAAGAT
GGCCGCTTCCCGGCCCTGCTGCAGGGAGCTCAAAATGGAGGACGCGGCGCTCGGGAGAGCGGGCGGGTGA
GTCACCCACACAAAGGAAAAGGGCCTTTCCGTCCTCAGCCGTCGCTTCATGTGACTCCACGGAGTACCGG
GCGCCGTCCAGGCACCTCGATTAGTTCTCGAGCTTTTGGAGTACGTCGTCTTTAGGTTGGGGGGAGGGGT
TTTATGCGATGGAGTTTCCCCACACTGAGTGGGTGGAGACTGAAGTTAGGCCAGCTTGGCACTTGATGTA
ATTCTCCTTGGAATTTGCCCTTTTTGAGTTTGGATCTTGGTTCATTCTCAAGCCTCAGACAGTGGTTCAA
AGTTTTTTTCTTCCATTTCAGGTGTCGTGACCGGTGCCACCATGGACTATAAGGACCACGACGGAGACTA
CAAGGATCATGATATTGATTACAAAGACGATGACGATAAGATGGCCCCAAAGAAGAAGCGGAAGGTCGGT
ATCCACGGAGTCCCAGCAGCCGACAAGAAGTACAGCATCGGCCTGGACATCGGCACCAACTCTGTGGGCT
GGGCCGTGATCACCGACGAGTACAAGGTGCCCAGCAAGAAATTCAAGGTGCTGGGCAACACCGACCGGCA
CAGCATCAAGAAGAACCTGATCGGAGCCCTGCTGTTCGACAGCGGCGAAACAGCCGAGGCCACCCGGCTG
AAGAGAACCGCCAGAAGAAGATACACCAGACGGAAGAACCGGATCTGCTATCTGCAAGAGATCTTCAGCA
ACGAGATGGCCAAGGTGGACGACAGCTTCTTCCACAGACTGGAAGAGTCCTTCCTGGTGGAAGAGGATAA
GAAGCACGAGCGGCACCCCATCTTCGGCAACATCGTGGACGAGGTGGCCTACCACGAGAAGTACCCCACC
ATCTACCACCTGAGAAAGAAACTGGTGGACAGCACCGACAAGGCCGACCTGCGGCTGATCTATCTGGCCC
TGGCCCACATGATCAAGTTCCGGGGCCACTTCCTGATCGAGGGCGACCTGAACCCCGACAACAGCGACGT
GGACAAGCTGTTCATCCAGCTGGTGCAGACCTACAACCAGCTGTTCGAGGAAAACCCCATCAACGCCAGC
GGCGTGGACGCCAAGGCCATCCTGTCTGCCAGACTGAGCAAGAGCAGACGGCTGGAAAATCTGATCGCCC
AGCTGCCCGGCGAGAAGAAGAATGGCCTGTTCGGAAACCTGATTGCCCTGAGCCTGGGCCTGACCCCCAA
CTTCAAGAGCAACTTCGACCTGGCCGAGGATGCCAAACTGCAGCTGAGCAAGGACACCTACGACGACGAC
CTGGACAACCTGCTGGCCCAGATCGGCGACCAGTACGCCGACCTGTTTCTGGCCGCCAAGAACCTGTCCG
ACGCCATCCTGCTGAGCGACATCCTGAGAGTGAACACCGAGATCACCAAGGCCCCCCTGAGCGCCTCTAT
GATCAAGAGATACGACGAGCACCACCAGGACCTGACCCTGCTGAAAGCTCTCGTGCGGCAGCAGCTGCCT
GAGAAGTACAAAGAGATTTTCTTCGACCAGAGCAAGAACGGCTACGCCGGCTACATTGACGGCGGAGCCA
GCCAGGAAGAGTTCTACAAGTTCATCAAGCCCATCCTGGAAAAGATGGACGGCACCGAGGAACTGCTCGT
GAAGCTGAACAGAGAGGACCTGCTGCGGAAGCAGCGGACCTTCGACAACGGCAGCATCCCCCACCAGATC
CACCTGGGAGAGCTGCACGCCATTCTGCGGCGGCAGGAAGATTTTTACCCATTCCTGAAGGACAACCGGG
AAAAGATCGAGAAGATCCTGACCTTCCGCATCCCCTACTACGTGGGCCCTCTGGCCAGGGGAAACAGCAG
ATTCGCCTGGATGACCAGAAAGAGCGAGGAAACCATCACCCCCTGGAACTTCGAGGAAGTGGTGGACAAG
GGCGCTTCCGCCCAGAGCTTCATCGAGCGGATGACCAACTTCGATAAGAACCTGCCCAACGAGAAGGTGC
TGCCCAAGCACAGCCTGCTGTACGAGTACTTCACCGTGTATAACGAGCTGACCAAAGTGAAATACGTGAC
CGAGGGAATGAGAAAGCCCGCCTTCCTGAGCGGCGAGCAGAAAAAGGCCATCGTGGACCTGCTGTTCAAG
ACCAACCGGAAAGTGACCGTGAAGCAGCTGAAAGAGGACTACTTCAAGAAAATCGAGTGCTTCGACTCCG
TGGAAATCTCCGGCGTGGAAGATCGGTTCAACGCCTCCCTGGGCACATACCACGATCTGCTGAAAATTAT
CAAGGACAAGGACTTCCTGGACAATGAGGAAAACGAGGACATTCTGGAAGATATCGTGCTGACCCTGACA
CTGTTTGAGGACAGAGAGATGATCGAGGAACGGCTGAAAACCTATGCCCACCTGTTCGACGACAAAGTGA
TGAAGCAGCTGAAGCGGCGGAGATACACCGGCTGGGGCAGGCTGAGCCGGAAGCTGATCAACGGCATCCG
GGACAAGCAGTCCGGCAAGACAATCCTGGATTTCCTGAAGTCCGACGGCTTCGCCAACAGAAACTTCATG
CAGCTGATCCACGACGACAGCCTGACCTTTAAAGAGGACATCCAGAAAGCCCAGGTGTCCGGCCAGGGCG
ATAGCCTGCACGAGCACATTGCCAATCTGGCCGGCAGCCCCGCCATTAAGAAGGGCATCCTGCAGACAGT
GAAGGTGGTGGACGAGCTCGTGAAAGTGATGGGCCGGCACAAGCCCGAGAACATCGTGATCGAAATGGCC
AGAGAGAACCAGACCACCCAGAAGGGACAGAAGAACAGCCGCGAGAGAATGAAGCGGATCGAAGAGGGCA
TCAAAGAGCTGGGCAGCCAGATCCTGAAAGAACACCCCGTGGAAAACACCCAGCTGCAGAACGAGAAGCT
GTACCTGTACTACCTGCAGAATGGGCGGGATATGTACGTGGACCAGGAACTGGACATCAACCGGCTGTCC
GACTACGATGTGGACCATATCGTGCCTCAGAGCTTTCTGAAGGACGACTCCATCGACAACAAGGTGCTGA
CCAGAAGCGACAAGAACCGGGGCAAGAGCGACAACGTGCCCTCCGAAGAGGTCGTGAAGAAGATGAAGAA
CTACTGGCGGCAGCTGCTGAACGCCAAGCTGATTACCCAGAGAAAGTTCGACAATCTGACCAAGGCCGAG
AGAGGCGGCCTGAGCGAACTGGATAAGGCCGGCTTCATCAAGAGACAGCTGGTGGAAACCCGGCAGATCA
CAAAGCACGTGGCACAGATCCTGGACTCCCGGATGAACACTAAGTACGACGAGAATGACAAGCTGATCCG
GGAAGTGAAAGTGATCACCCTGAAGTCCAAGCTGGTGTCCGATTTCCGGAAGGATTTCCAGTTTTACAAA
GTGCGCGAGATCAACAACTACCACCACGCCCACGACGCCTACCTGAACGCCGTCGTGGGAACCGCCCTGA
TCAAAAAGTACCCTAAGCTGGAAAGCGAGTTCGTGTACGGCGACTACAAGGTGTACGACGTGCGGAAGAT
GATCGCCAAGAGCGAGCAGGAAATCGGCAAGGCTACCGCCAAGTACTTCTTCTACAGCAACATCATGAAC
TTTTTCAAGACCGAGATTACCCTGGCCAACGGCGAGATCCGGAAGCGGCCTCTGATCGAGACAAACGGCG
AAACCGGGGAGATCGTGTGGGATAAGGGCCGGGATTTTGCCACCGTGCGGAAAGTGCTGAGCATGCCCCA
AGTGAATATCGTGAAAAAGACCGAGGTGCAGACAGGCGGCTTCAGCAAAGAGTCTATCCTGCCCAAGAGG
AACAGCGATAAGCTGATCGCCAGAAAGAAGGACTGGGACCCTAAGAAGTACGGCGGCTTCGACAGCCCCA
CCGTGGCCTATTCTGTGCTGGTGGTGGCCAAAGTGGAAAAGGGCAAGTCCAAGAAACTGAAGAGTGTGAA
AGAGCTGCTGGGGATCACCATCATGGAAAGAAGCAGCTTCGAGAAGAATCCCATCGACTTTCTGGAAGCC
AAGGGCTACAAAGAAGTGAAAAAGGACCTGATCATCAAGCTGCCTAAGTACTCCCTGTTCGAGCTGGAAA
ACGGCCGGAAGAGAATGCTGGCCTCTGCCGGCGAACTGCAGAAGGGAAACGAACTGGCCCTGCCCTCCAA
ATATGTGAACTTCCTGTACCTGGCCAGCCACTATGAGAAGCTGAAGGGCTCCCCCGAGGATAATGAGCAG
AAACAGCTGTTTGTGGAACAGCACAAGCACTACCTGGACGAGATCATCGAGCAGATCAGCGAGTTCTCCA
AGAGAGTGATCCTGGCCGACGCTAATCTGGACAAAGTGCTGTCCGCCTACAACAAGCACCGGGATAAGCC
CATCAGAGAGCAGGCCGAGAATATCATCCACCTGTTTACCCTGACCAATCTGGGAGCCCCTGCCGCCTTC
AAGTACTTTGACACCACCATCGACCGGAAGAGGTACACCAGCACCAAAGAGGTGCTGGACGCCACCCTGA
TCCACCAGAGCATCACCGGCCTGTACGAGACACGGATCGACCTGTCTCAGCTGGGAGGCGACAAAAGGCC
GGCGGCCACGAAAAAGGCCGGCCAGGCAAAAAAGAAAAAGGAATTCGGCAGTGGAGAGGGCAGAGGAAGT
CTGCTAACATGCGGTGACGTCGAGGAGAATCCTGGCCCAATGCCTGAACCCTCTAAGTCTGCTCCAGCCC
CTAAAAAGGGTTCTAAGAAGGCTATCACTAAGGCGCAGAAGAAGGATGGTAAGAAGCGTAAGCGCAGCCG
CAAGGAGAGCTATTCTATCTATGTGTACAAGGTTCTGAAGCAGGTCCACCCCGACACCGGCATCTCATCC
AAGGCCATGGGGATCATGAACTCCTTCGTCAACGACATCTTCGAGCGCATCGCGGGCGAGGCTTCTCGCC
TGGCTCACTACAATAAGCGCTCGACCATCACCTCCAGGGAGATTCAGACGGCTGTGCGCCTGCTGCTGCC
TGGGGAGCTGGCTAAGCATGCTGTGTCCGAGGGCACTAAGGCAGTTACCAAGTACACTAGCTCTAAGGAT
CCACCGGTCGCCACCATGGTGAGCAAGGGCGAGGAGGATAACATGGCCATCATCAAGGAGTTCATGCGCT
TCAAGGTGCACATGGAGGGCTCCGTGAACGGCCACGAGTTCGAGATCGAGGGCGAGGGCGAGGGCCGCCC
CTACGAGGGCACCCAGACCGCCAAGCTGAAGGTGACCAAGGGTGGCCCCCTGCCCTTCGCCTGGGACATC
CTGTCCCCTCAGTTCATGTACGGCTCCAAGGCCTACGTGAAGCACCCCGCCGACATCCCCGACTACTTGA
AGCTGTCCTTCCCCGAGGGCTTCAAGTGGGAGCGCGTGATGAACTTCGAGGACGGCGGCGTGGTGACCGT
GACCCAGGACTCCTCCCTGCAGGACGGCGAGTTCATCTACAAGGTGAAGCTGCGCGGCACCAACTTCCCC
TCCGACGGCCCCGTAATGCAGAAGAAAACCATGGGCTGGGAGGCCTCCTCCGAGCGGATGTACCCCGAGG
ACGGCGCCCTGAAGGGCGAGATCAAGCAGAGGCTGAAGCTGAAGGACGGCGGCCACTACGACGCTGAGGT
CAAGACCACCTACAAGGCCAAGAAGCCCGTGCAGCTGCCCGGCGCCTACAACGTCAACATCAAGTTGGAC
ATCACCTCCCACAACGAGGACTACACCATCGTGGAACAGTACGAACGCGCCGAGGGCCGCCACTCCACCG
GCGGCATGGACGAGCTGTACAAGGAATTCTAACTAGAGCTCGCTGATCAGCCTCGACTGTGCCTTCTAGT
TGCCAGCCATCTGTTGTTTGCCCCTCCCCCGTGCCTTCCTTGACCCTGGAAGGTGCCACTCCCACTGTCC
TTTCCTAATAAAATGAGGAAATTGCATCGCATTGTCTGAGTAGGTGTCATTCTATTCTGGGGGGTGGGGT
GGGGCAGGACAGCAAGGGGGAGGATTGGGAAGAGAATAGCAGGCATGCTGGGGAGCGGCCGCAGGAACCC
CTAGTGATGGAGTTGGCCACTCCCTCTCTGCGCGCTCGCTCGCTCACTGAGGCCGGGCGACCAAAGGTCG
CCCGACGCCCGGGCTTTGCCCGGGCGGCCTCAGTGAGCGAGCGAGCGCGCAGCTGCCTGCAGGGGCGCCT
GATGCGGTATTTTCTCCTTACGCATCTGTGCGGTATTTCACACCGCATA
[95 nt withheld, positions 7750-7844]
T
[46 nt withheld, positions 7846-7891]
C
[141 nt withheld, positions 7893-8033]
CCTTTGACGTTGGAGTCCACGTTCTTT
[37 nt withheld, positions 8061-8097]
ACTCTATCTCGGGCTATTCTTTTGATTTATAAGGGATTTTGCCGATTTCGGTCTATTGGTTAAAAAATGA
GCTGATTTAACAAAAATTTAACGCGAATTTTAACAAAATATTAACGTTTACAATTTTATGGTGCACTCTC
AGTACAATCTGCTCTGATGCCGCATAGTTAAGCCAGCCCCGACACCCGCCAACACCCGCTGACGCGCCCT
GACGGGCTTGTCTGCTCCCGGCATCCGCTTACAGACAAGCTGTGACCGTCTCCGGGAGCTGCATGTGTCA
GAGGTTTTCACCGTCATCACCGAAACGCGCGAGACGAAAGGGCCTCGTGATACGCCTATTTTTATAGGTT
AATGTCATGATAATAATGGTTTCTTAGACGTCAGGTGGCACTTTTCGGGGAAATGTGCGCGGAACCCCTA
TTTGTTTATTTTTCTAAATACATTCAAATATGTATCCGCTCATGAGACAATAACCCTGATAAATGCTTCA
ATAATATTGAAAAAGGAAGAGTATGAGTATTCAACATTTCCGTGTCGCCCTTATTCCCTTTTTTGCGGCA
TTTTGCCTTCCTGTTTTTGCTCACCCAGAAACGCTGGTGAAAGTAAAAGATGCTGAAGATCAGTTGGGTG
CACGAGTGGGTTACATCGAACTGGATCTCAACAGCGGTAAGATCCTTGAGAGTTTTCGCCCCGAAGAACG
TTTTCCAATGATGAGCACTTTTAAAGTTCTGCTATGTGGCGCGGTATTATCCCGTATTGACGCCGGGCAA
GAGCAACTCGGTCGCCGCATACACTATTCTCAGAATGACTTGGTTGAGTACTCACCAGTCACAGAAAAGC
ATCTTACGGATGGCATGACAGTAAGAGAATTATGCAGTGCTGCCATAACCATGAGTGATAACACTGCGGC
CAACTTACTTCTGACAACGATCGGAGGACCGAAGGAGCTAACCGCTTTTTTGCACAACATGGGGGATCAT
GTAACTCGCCTTGATCGTTGGGAACCGGAGCTGAATGAAGCCATACCAAACGACGAGCGTGACACCACGA
TGCCTGTAGCAATGGCAACAACGTTGCGCAAACTATTAACTGGCGAACTACTTACTCTAGCTTCCCGGCA
ACAATTAATAGACTGGATGGAGGCGGATAAAGTTGCAGGACCACTTCTGCGCTCGGCCCTTCCGGCTGGC
TGGTTTATTGCTGATAAATCTGGAGCCGGTGAGCGTGGAAGCCGCGGTATCATTGCAGCACTGGGGCCAG
ATGGTAAGCCCTCCCGTATCGTAGTTATCTACACGACGGGGAGTCAGGCAACTATGGATGAACGAAATAG
ACAGATCGCTGAGATAGGTGCCTCACTGATTAAGCATTGGTAACTGTCAGACCAAGTTTACTCATATATA
CTTTAGATTGATTTAAAACTTCATTTTTAATTTAAAAGGATCTAGGTGAAGATCCTTTTTGATAATCTCA
TGACCAAAATCCCTTAACGTGAGTTTTCGTTCCACTGAGCGTCAGACCCCGTAGAAAAGATCAAAGGATC
TTCTTGAGATCCTTTTTTTCTGCGCGTAATCTGCTGCTTGCAAACAAAAAAACCACCGCTACCAGCGGTG
GTTTGTTTGCCGGATCAAGAGCTACCAACTCTTTTTCCGAAGGTAACTGGCTTCAGCAGAGCGCAGATAC
CAAATACTGTTCTTCTAGTGTAGCCGTAGTTAGGCCACCACTTCAAGAACTCTGTAGCACCGCCTACATA
CCTCGCTCTGCTAATCCTGTTACCAGTGGCTGCTGCCAGTGGCGATAAGTCGTGTCTTACCGGGTTGGAC
TCAAGACGATAGTTACCGGATAAGGCGCAGCGGTCGGGCTGAACGGGGGGTTCGTGCACACAGCCCAGCT
TGGAGCGAACGACCTACACCGAACTGAGATACCTACAGCGTGAGCTATGAGAAAGCGCCACGCTTCCCGA
AGGGAGAAAGGCGGACAGGTATCCGGTAAGCGGCAGGGTCGGAACAGGAGAGCGCACGAGGGAGCTTCCA
GGGGGAAACGCCTGGTATCTTTATAGTCCTGTCGGGTTTCGCCACCTCTGACTTGAGCGTCGATTTTTGT
GATGCTCGTCAGGGGGGCG
